Addgene plasmid #116863: pNES-iRFP-C1
Purpose: cytosolic iRFP
Depositing lab: Gerry Hammond. Publication: A high-avidity biosensor reveals plasma membrane PI(3,4)P2 is predominantly a class I PI3K signaling product. Goulden BD, Pacheco J, Dull A, Zewe JP, Deiters A, Hammond GRV. J Cell Biol. 2019 Mar 4;218(3):1066-1079. doi: 10.1083/jcb.201809026. Epub 2018 Dec 27. PubMed 30591513.
Backbone
  Vector backbone: piRFP-C1
  Total vector size (bp): 5007
  Vector type: Mammalian Expression
  Selectable markers: Neomycin (select with G418)
Growth in bacteria
  Bacterial resistance: Kanamycin, 50 μg/mL
  Growth temperature: 37°C
  Growth strain: DH5alpha
  Copy number: High Copy
Gene/Insert
  Gene/Insert name: iRFP713 (alt name: iRFP)
  Species: Rhodopseudomonas palustris
  Insert size (bp): 948
  Tag / fusion protein: X.leavis map2k1.L(32-44) (N terminal on insert)
  Cloning method: Restriction Enzyme; 5′ cloning site NheI (not destroyed); 3′ cloning site HindIII (not destroyed)
  Sequencing primers: 5′ CMV-For; 3′ SV40-pArev
Resource information
  A portion of this plasmid was derived from a plasmid made by: Addgene 54786
Terms and licenses: Academic/Nonprofit Terms; Industry Terms: Not Available to Industry
Depositor comments: Please visit https://www.biorxiv.org/content/early/2018/09/06/410811 for bioRxiv preprint.
How to cite: pNES-iRFP-C1 was a gift from Gerry Hammond (Addgene plasmid # 116863 ; http://n2t.net/addgene:116863 ; RRID:Addgene_116863)
