[The description below was written by a language model from this plasmid's Addgene catalogue record and pLannotate feature annotations shown in this document.]
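Description:
pNES-iRFP-C1 is a 5,007 bp mammalian expression plasmid built on the piRFP-C1 backbone, a C1-style vector in which the fluorescent protein sits upstream of a multiple cloning site. It is maintained in E. coli at high copy through a ColE1/pUC-type origin and also carries an f1 phage origin. A single NeoR/KanR (Tn5 aminoglycoside phosphotransferase) gene provides both selections. A bacterial bla-type promoter drives it for kanamycin resistance in bacteria. An SV40 enhancer/early promoter drives it in mammalian cells for G418 selection, with an HSV TK polyadenylation signal downstream. The short large T antigen, ble and bGH poly(A) fragments in the annotation are partial matches and are probably backbone remnants rather than functional parts.

The payload is iRFP713, a 948 bp near-infrared fluorescent protein derived from a Rhodopseudomonas palustris bacteriophytochrome that needs biliverdin as a cofactor. It is expressed from the human CMV immediate early enhancer and promoter and terminated by the SV40 poly(A) signal. The record lists an N-terminal fusion to residues 32–44 of Xenopus laevis map2k1.L. Going by the plasmid name, this peptide serves as a nuclear export signal. It is not annotated as a separate feature, but it would fit in the unannotated stretch between the promoter and the iRFP713 coding sequence. Keeping the protein out of the nucleus gives the stated purpose, a cytosolic iRFP marker. The MCS immediately after iRFP713 would in principle allow further C-terminal fusions, though the record does not say whether the reading frame stays open into it. The two feature tables (Addgene's sequencing result and the depositor's sequence) list the same 14 features and differ only in their numbering start point.

The plasmid was deposited with a study of plasma membrane phosphoinositide biosensors.
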