Features (pLannotate 1.2.2; 14 found; start..end, strand, type, name):
     61..364     +  enhancer       CMV enhancer: human cytomegalovirus immediate early enhancer
    365..568     +  promoter       CMV promoter: human cytomegalovirus (CMV) immediate early promoter
    658..1605    +  CDS            iRFP713: iRFP713 is a basic (constitutively fluorescent) near ir fluorescent protein published in 2011, derived from Rhodopseudomonas palustris. It has low acid sensitivity. It requires the cofactor biliverdin for fluorescence.
   1606..1671    +  misc_feature   MCS: multiple cloning site
   1688..1772    +  CDS            large T antigen (fragment): large T antigen from SV40 (simian virus 40)
   1795..1916    +  polyA_signal   SV40 poly(A) signal: SV40 polyadenylation signal
   1950..2378    -  rep_origin     f1 ori (sequence partly withheld): f1 bacteriophage origin of replication; arrow indicates direction of (+) strand synthesis
   2405..2509    +  promoter       AmpR promoter: bla
   2511..2868    +  promoter       SV40 promoter: SV40 enhancer and early promoter
   2903..3697    +  CDS            NeoR/KanR: aminoglycoside phosphotransferase from Tn5; aph(3')-II (or nptII); confers resistance to neomycin, kanamycin, and G418 (Geneticin®)
   3718..3870    +  CDS            ble (fragment): BLE_KLEPN - Experimental evidence at protein level: Swiss-Prot protein existence level 1. Binding protein with a strong affinity to the bleomycin family of antibiotics. Binds to CL990; an antimitotic-antibiotic compound. From Klebsiella pneumoniae.
   3929..3976    +  polyA_signal   HSV TK poly(A) signal: herpes simplex virus thymidine kinase polyadenylation signal (Cole and Stacy, 1985)
   4067..4083    -  polyA_signal   bGH poly(A) signal (fragment): bovine growth hormone polyadenylation signal
   4305..4893    +  rep_origin     ori: high-copy-number ColE1/pMB1/pBR322/pUC origin of replication
>Addgene plasmid #116863 | pNES-iRFP-C1 | depositor full sequence | sequence record 219818 | pNES-iRFP-C1 sequence 5007 bps
TAGTTATTAATAGTAATCAATTACGGGGTCATTAGTTCATAGCCCATATATGGAGTTCCGCGTTACATAA
CTTACGGTAAATGGCCCGCCTGGCTGACCGCCCAACGACCCCCGCCCATTGACGTCAATAATGACGTATG
TTCCCATAGTAACGCCAATAGGGACTTTCCATTGACGTCAATGGGTGGAGTATTTACGGTAAACTGCCCA
CTTGGCAGTACATCAAGTGTATCATATGCCAAGTACGCCCCCTATTGACGTCAATGACGGTAAATGGCCC
GCCTGGCATTATGCCCAGTACATGACCTTATGGGACTTTCCTACTTGGCAGTACATCTACGTATTAGTCA
TCGCTATTACCATGGTGATGCGGTTTTGGCAGTACATCAATGGGCGTGGATAGCGGTTTGACTCACGGGG
ATTTCCAAGTCTCCACCCCATTGACGTCAATGGGAGTTTGTTTTGGCACCAAAATCAACGGGACTTTCCA
AAATGTCGTAACAACTCCGCCCCATTGACGCAAATGGGCGGTAGGCGTGTACGGTGGGAGGTCTATATAA
GCAGAGCTGGTTTAGTGAACCGTCAGATCCGCTAGCCACCATGGCTCTGCAGAAAAAGTTGGAAGAGCTT
GAGCTGGATGAGGCACCGGTCGCCACCATGGCGGAAGGATCCGTCGCCAGGCAGCCTGACCTCTTGACCT
GCGACGATGAGCCGATCCATATCCCCGGTGCCATCCAACCGCATGGACTGCTGCTCGCCCTCGCCGCCGA
CATGACGATCGTTGCCGGCAGCGACAACCTTCCCGAACTCACCGGACTGGCGATCGGCGCCCTGATCGGC
CGCTCTGCGGCCGATGTCTTCGACTCGGAGACGCACAACCGTCTGACGATCGCCTTGGCCGAGCCCGGGG
CGGCCGTCGGAGCACCGATCACTGTCGGCTTCACGATGCGAAAGGACGCAGGCTTCATCGGCTCCTGGCA
TCGCCATGATCAGCTCATCTTCCTCGAGCTCGAGCCTCCCCAGCGGGACGTCGCCGAGCCGCAGGCGTTC
TTCCGCCGCACCAACAGCGCCATCCGCCGCCTGCAGGCCGCCGAAACCTTGGAAAGCGCCTGCGCCGCCG
CGGCGCAAGAGGTGCGGAAGATTACCGGCTTCGATCGGGTGATGATCTATCGCTTCGCCTCCGACTTCAG
CGGCGAAGTGATCGCAGAGGATCGGTGCGCCGAGGTCGAGTCAAAACTAGGCCTGCACTATCCTGCCTCA
ACCGTGCCGGCGCAGGCCCGTCGGCTCTATACCATCAACCCGGTACGGATCATTCCCGATATCAATTATC
GGCCGGTGCCGGTCACCCCAGACCTCAATCCGGTCACCGGGCGGCCGATTGATCTTAGCTTCGCCATCCT
GCGCAGCGTCTCGCCCGTCCATCTGGAATTCATGCGCAACATAGGCATGCACGGCACGATGTCGATCTCG
ATTTTGCGCGGCGAGCGACTGTGGGGATTGATCGTTTGCCATCACCGAACGCCGTACTACGTCGATCTCG
ATGGCCGCCAAGCCTGCGAGCTAGTCGCCCAGGTTCTGGCCTGGCAGATCGGCGTGATGGAAGAGTCCGG
ACTCAGATCTCGAGCTCAAGCTTCGAATTCTGCAGTCGACGGTACCGCGGGCCCGGGATCCACCGGATCT
AGATAACTGATCATAATCAGCCATACCACATTTGTAGAGGTTTTACTTGCTTTAAAAAACCTCCCACACC
TCCCCCTGAACCTGAAACATAAAATGAATGCAATTGTTGTTGTTAACTTGTTTATTGCAGCTTATAATGG
TTACAAATAAAGCAATAGCATCACAAATTTCACAAATAAAGCATTTTTTTCACTGCATTCTAGTTGTGGT
TTGTCCAAACTCATCAATGTATCTTAACGCGTAAATTGTAAGCGTTAATATTTTGTTAAAATTCGCGTTA
AATTTTTGTTAAATCAGCTCATTTTTTAACCAATAGGCCGAAATCGGCAAAATCCCTTATAAATCAAAAG
AATAGACCGAGATAGGGT
[37 nt withheld, positions 2049-2085]
AAAGAACGTGGACTCCAACGTCAAAGG
[49 nt withheld, positions 2113-2161]
T
[91 nt withheld, positions 2163-2253]
G
[124 nt withheld, positions 2255-2378]
CAGGTGGCACTTTTCGGGGAAATGTGCGCGGAACCCCTATTTGTTTATTTTTCTAAATACATTCAAATAT
GTATCCGCTCATGAGACAATAACCCTGATAAATGCTTCAATAATATTGAAAAAGGAAGAGTCCTGAGGCG
GAAAGAACCAGCTGTGGAATGTGTGTCAGTTAGGGTGTGGAAAGTCCCCAGGCTCCCCAGCAGGCAGAAG
TATGCAAAGCATGCATCTCAATTAGTCAGCAACCAGGTGTGGAAAGTCCCCAGGCTCCCCAGCAGGCAGA
AGTATGCAAAGCATGCATCTCAATTAGTCAGCAACCATAGTCCCGCCCCTAACTCCGCCCATCCCGCCCC
TAACTCCGCCCAGTTCCGCCCATTCTCCGCCCCATGGCTGACTAATTTTTTTTATTTATGCAGAGGCCGA
GGCCGCCTCGGCCTCTGAGCTATTCCAGAAGTAGTGAGGAGGCTTTTTTGGAGGCCTAGGCTTTTGCAAA
GATCGATCAAGAGACAGGATGAGGATCGTTTCGCATGATTGAACAAGATGGATTGCACGCAGGTTCTCCG
GCCGCTTGGGTGGAGAGGCTATTCGGCTATGACTGGGCACAACAGACAATCGGCTGCTCTGATGCCGCCG
TGTTCCGGCTGTCAGCGCAGGGGCGCCCGGTTCTTTTTGTCAAGACCGACCTGTCCGGTGCCCTGAATGA
ACTGCAAGACGAGGCAGCGCGGCTATCGTGGCTGGCCACGACGGGCGTTCCTTGCGCAGCTGTGCTCGAC
GTTGTCACTGAAGCGGGAAGGGACTGGCTGCTATTGGGCGAAGTGCCGGGGCAGGATCTCCTGTCATCTC
ACCTTGCTCCTGCCGAGAAAGTATCCATCATGGCTGATGCAATGCGGCGGCTGCATACGCTTGATCCGGC
TACCTGCCCATTCGACCACCAAGCGAAACATCGCATCGAGCGAGCACGTACTCGGATGGAAGCCGGTCTT
GTCGATCAGGATGATCTGGACGAAGAGCATCAGGGGCTCGCGCCAGCCGAACTGTTCGCCAGGCTCAAGG
CGAGCATGCCCGACGGCGAGGATCTCGTCGTGACCCATGGCGATGCCTGCTTGCCGAATATCATGGTGGA
AAATGGCCGCTTTTCTGGATTCATCGACTGTGGCCGGCTGGGTGTGGCGGACCGCTATCAGGACATAGCG
TTGGCTACCCGTGATATTGCTGAAGAGCTTGGCGGCGAATGGGCTGACCGCTTCCTCGTGCTTTACGGTA
TCGCCGCTCCCGATTCGCAGCGCATCGCCTTCTATCGCCTTCTTGACGAGTTCTTCTGAGCGGGACTCTG
GGGTTCGAAATGACCGACCAAGCGACGCCCAACCTGCCATCACGAGATTTCGATTCCACCGCCGCCTTCT
ATGAAAGGTTGGGCTTCGGAATCGTTTTCCGGGACGCCGGCTGGATGATCCTCCAGCGCGGGGATCTCAT
GCTGGAGTTCTTCGCCCACCCTAGGGGGAGGCTAACTGAAACACGGAAGGAGACAATACCGGAAGGAACC
CGCGCTATGACGGCAATAAAAAGACAGAATAAAACGCACGGTGTTGGGTCGTTTGTTCATAAACGCGGGG
TTCGGTCCCAGGGCTGGCACTCTGTCGATACCCCACCGAGACCCCATTGGGGCCAATACGCCCGCGTTTC
TTCCTTTTCCCCACCCCACCCCCCAAGTTCGGGTGAAGGCCCAGGGCTCGCAGCCAACGTCGGGGCGGCA
GGCCCTGCCATAGCCTCAGGTTACTCATATATACTTTAGATTGATTTAAAACTTCATTTTTAATTTAAAA
GGATCTAGGTGAAGATCCTTTTTGATAATCTCATGACCAAAATCCCTTAACGTGAGTTTTCGTTCCACTG
AGCGTCAGACCCCGTAGAAAAGATCAAAGGATCTTCTTGAGATCCTTTTTTTCTGCGCGTAATCTGCTGC
TTGCAAACAAAAAAACCACCGCTACCAGCGGTGGTTTGTTTGCCGGATCAAGAGCTACCAACTCTTTTTC
CGAAGGTAACTGGCTTCAGCAGAGCGCAGATACCAAATACTGTCCTTCTAGTGTAGCCGTAGTTAGGCCA
CCACTTCAAGAACTCTGTAGCACCGCCTACATACCTCGCTCTGCTAATCCTGTTACCAGTGGCTGCTGCC
AGTGGCGATAAGTCGTGTCTTACCGGGTTGGACTCAAGACGATAGTTACCGGATAAGGCGCAGCGGTCGG
GCTGAACGGGGGGTTCGTGCACACAGCCCAGCTTGGAGCGAACGACCTACACCGAACTGAGATACCTACA
GCGTGAGCTATGAGAAAGCGCCACGCTTCCCGAAGGGAGAAAGGCGGACAGGTATCCGGTAAGCGGCAGG
GTCGGAACAGGAGAGCGCACGAGGGAGCTTCCAGGGGGAAACGCCTGGTATCTTTATAGTCCTGTCGGGT
TTCGCCACCTCTGACTTGAGCGTCGATTTTTGTGATGCTCGTCAGGGGGGCGGAGCCTATGGAAAAACGC
CAGCAACGCGGCCTTTTTACGGTTCCTGGCCTTTTGCTGGCCTTTTGCTCACATGTTCTTTCCTGCGTTA
TCCCCTGATTCTGTGGATAACCGTATTACCGCCATGCAT
