Features (pLannotate 1.2.2; 14 found; start..end, strand, type, name):
      1..204     +  promoter       CMV promoter: human cytomegalovirus (CMV) immediate early promoter
    294..1241    +  CDS            iRFP713: iRFP713 is a basic (constitutively fluorescent) near ir fluorescent protein published in 2011, derived from Rhodopseudomonas palustris. It has low acid sensitivity. It requires the cofactor biliverdin for fluorescence.
   1242..1307    +  misc_feature   MCS: multiple cloning site
   1324..1408    +  CDS            large T antigen (fragment): large T antigen from SV40 (simian virus 40)
   1431..1552    +  polyA_signal   SV40 poly(A) signal: SV40 polyadenylation signal
   1586..2014    -  rep_origin     f1 ori (sequence partly withheld): f1 bacteriophage origin of replication; arrow indicates direction of (+) strand synthesis
   2041..2145    +  promoter       AmpR promoter: bla
   2147..2504    +  promoter       SV40 promoter: SV40 enhancer and early promoter
   2539..3333    +  CDS            NeoR/KanR: aminoglycoside phosphotransferase from Tn5; aph(3')-II (or nptII); confers resistance to neomycin, kanamycin, and G418 (Geneticin®)
   3354..3506    +  CDS            ble (fragment): BLE_KLEPN - Experimental evidence at protein level: Swiss-Prot protein existence level 1. Binding protein with a strong affinity to the bleomycin family of antibiotics. Binds to CL990; an antimitotic-antibiotic compound. From Klebsiella pneumoniae.
   3565..3612    +  polyA_signal   HSV TK poly(A) signal: herpes simplex virus thymidine kinase polyadenylation signal (Cole and Stacy, 1985)
   3703..3719    -  polyA_signal   bGH poly(A) signal (fragment): bovine growth hormone polyadenylation signal
   3941..4529    +  rep_origin     ori: high-copy-number ColE1/pMB1/pBR322/pUC origin of replication
   4704..5007    +  enhancer       CMV enhancer: human cytomegalovirus immediate early enhancer
>Addgene plasmid #116863 | pNES-iRFP-C1 | addgene full sequence | sequence record 224782 | Addgene NGS Result
GTGATGCGGTTTTGGCAGTACATCAATGGGCGTGGATAGCGGTTTGACTCACGGGGATTTCCAAGTCTCC
ACCCCATTGACGTCAATGGGAGTTTGTTTTGGCACCAAAATCAACGGGACTTTCCAAAATGTCGTAACAA
CTCCGCCCCATTGACGCAAATGGGCGGTAGGCGTGTACGGTGGGAGGTCTATATAAGCAGAGCTGGTTTA
GTGAACCGTCAGATCCGCTAGCCACCATGGCTCTGCAGAAAAAGTTGGAAGAGCTTGAGCTGGATGAGGC
ACCGGTCGCCACCATGGCGGAAGGATCCGTCGCCAGGCAGCCTGACCTCTTGACCTGCGACGATGAGCCG
ATCCATATCCCCGGTGCCATCCAACCGCATGGACTGCTGCTCGCCCTCGCCGCCGACATGACGATCGTTG
CCGGCAGCGACAACCTTCCCGAACTCACCGGACTGGCGATCGGCGCCCTGATCGGCCGCTCTGCGGCCGA
TGTCTTCGACTCGGAGACGCACAACCGTCTGACGATCGCCTTGGCCGAGCCCGGGGCGGCCGTCGGAGCA
CCGATCACTGTCGGCTTCACGATGCGAAAGGACGCAGGCTTCATCGGCTCCTGGCATCGCCATGATCAGC
TCATCTTCCTCGAGCTCGAGCCTCCCCAGCGGGACGTCGCCGAGCCGCAGGCGTTCTTCCGCCGCACCAA
CAGCGCCATCCGCCGCCTGCAGGCCGCCGAAACCTTGGAAAGCGCCTGCGCCGCCGCGGCGCAAGAGGTG
CGGAAGATTACCGGCTTCGATCGGGTGATGATCTATCGCTTCGCCTCCGACTTCAGCGGCGAAGTGATCG
CAGAGGATCGGTGCGCCGAGGTCGAGTCAAAACTAGGCCTGCACTATCCTGCCTCAACCGTGCCGGCGCA
GGCCCGTCGGCTCTATACCATCAACCCGGTACGGATCATTCCCGATATCAATTATCGGCCGGTGCCGGTC
ACCCCAGACCTCAATCCGGTCACCGGGCGGCCGATTGATCTTAGCTTCGCCATCCTGCGCAGCGTCTCGC
CCGTCCATCTGGAATTCATGCGCAACATAGGCATGCACGGCACGATGTCGATCTCGATTTTGCGCGGCGA
GCGACTGTGGGGATTGATCGTTTGCCATCACCGAACGCCGTACTACGTCGATCTCGATGGCCGCCAAGCC
TGCGAGCTAGTCGCCCAGGTTCTGGCCTGGCAGATCGGCGTGATGGAAGAGTCCGGACTCAGATCTCGAG
CTCAAGCTTCGAATTCTGCAGTCGACGGTACCGCGGGCCCGGGATCCACCGGATCTAGATAACTGATCAT
AATCAGCCATACCACATTTGTAGAGGTTTTACTTGCTTTAAAAAACCTCCCACACCTCCCCCTGAACCTG
AAACATAAAATGAATGCAATTGTTGTTGTTAACTTGTTTATTGCAGCTTATAATGGTTACAAATAAAGCA
ATAGCATCACAAATTTCACAAATAAAGCATTTTTTTCACTGCATTCTAGTTGTGGTTTGTCCAAACTCAT
CAATGTATCTTAACGCGTAAATTGTAAGCGTTAATATTTTGTTAAAATTCGCGTTAAATTTTTGTTAAAT
CAGCTCATTTTTTAACCAATAGGCCGAAATCGGCAAAATCCCTTATAAATCAAAAGAATAGACCGAGATA
GGGT
[37 nt withheld, positions 1685-1721]
AAAGAACGTGGACTCCAACGTCAAAGG
[49 nt withheld, positions 1749-1797]
T
[91 nt withheld, positions 1799-1889]
G
[124 nt withheld, positions 1891-2014]
CAGGTGGCACTTTTCGGGGAAATGTGCGCGGAACCCCTATTTGTTTATTTTTCTAAATACATTCAAATAT
GTATCCGCTCATGAGACAATAACCCTGATAAATGCTTCAATAATATTGAAAAAGGAAGAGTCCTGAGGCG
GAAAGAACCAGCTGTGGAATGTGTGTCAGTTAGGGTGTGGAAAGTCCCCAGGCTCCCCAGCAGGCAGAAG
TATGCAAAGCATGCATCTCAATTAGTCAGCAACCAGGTGTGGAAAGTCCCCAGGCTCCCCAGCAGGCAGA
AGTATGCAAAGCATGCATCTCAATTAGTCAGCAACCATAGTCCCGCCCCTAACTCCGCCCATCCCGCCCC
TAACTCCGCCCAGTTCCGCCCATTCTCCGCCCCATGGCTGACTAATTTTTTTTATTTATGCAGAGGCCGA
GGCCGCCTCGGCCTCTGAGCTATTCCAGAAGTAGTGAGGAGGCTTTTTTGGAGGCCTAGGCTTTTGCAAA
GATCGATCAAGAGACAGGATGAGGATCGTTTCGCATGATTGAACAAGATGGATTGCACGCAGGTTCTCCG
GCCGCTTGGGTGGAGAGGCTATTCGGCTATGACTGGGCACAACAGACAATCGGCTGCTCTGATGCCGCCG
TGTTCCGGCTGTCAGCGCAGGGGCGCCCGGTTCTTTTTGTCAAGACCGACCTGTCCGGTGCCCTGAATGA
ACTGCAAGACGAGGCAGCGCGGCTATCGTGGCTGGCCACGACGGGCGTTCCTTGCGCAGCTGTGCTCGAC
GTTGTCACTGAAGCGGGAAGGGACTGGCTGCTATTGGGCGAAGTGCCGGGGCAGGATCTCCTGTCATCTC
ACCTTGCTCCTGCCGAGAAAGTATCCATCATGGCTGATGCAATGCGGCGGCTGCATACGCTTGATCCGGC
TACCTGCCCATTCGACCACCAAGCGAAACATCGCATCGAGCGAGCACGTACTCGGATGGAAGCCGGTCTT
GTCGATCAGGATGATCTGGACGAAGAGCATCAGGGGCTCGCGCCAGCCGAACTGTTCGCCAGGCTCAAGG
CGAGCATGCCCGACGGCGAGGATCTCGTCGTGACCCATGGCGATGCCTGCTTGCCGAATATCATGGTGGA
AAATGGCCGCTTTTCTGGATTCATCGACTGTGGCCGGCTGGGTGTGGCGGACCGCTATCAGGACATAGCG
TTGGCTACCCGTGATATTGCTGAAGAGCTTGGCGGCGAATGGGCTGACCGCTTCCTCGTGCTTTACGGTA
TCGCCGCTCCCGATTCGCAGCGCATCGCCTTCTATCGCCTTCTTGACGAGTTCTTCTGAGCGGGACTCTG
GGGTTCGAAATGACCGACCAAGCGACGCCCAACCTGCCATCACGAGATTTCGATTCCACCGCCGCCTTCT
ATGAAAGGTTGGGCTTCGGAATCGTTTTCCGGGACGCCGGCTGGATGATCCTCCAGCGCGGGGATCTCAT
GCTGGAGTTCTTCGCCCACCCTAGGGGGAGGCTAACTGAAACACGGAAGGAGACAATACCGGAAGGAACC
CGCGCTATGACGGCAATAAAAAGACAGAATAAAACGCACGGTGTTGGGTCGTTTGTTCATAAACGCGGGG
TTCGGTCCCAGGGCTGGCACTCTGTCGATACCCCACCGAGACCCCATTGGGGCCAATACGCCCGCGTTTC
TTCCTTTTCCCCACCCCACCCCCCAAGTTCGGGTGAAGGCCCAGGGCTCGCAGCCAACGTCGGGGCGGCA
GGCCCTGCCATAGCCTCAGGTTACTCATATATACTTTAGATTGATTTAAAACTTCATTTTTAATTTAAAA
GGATCTAGGTGAAGATCCTTTTTGATAATCTCATGACCAAAATCCCTTAACGTGAGTTTTCGTTCCACTG
AGCGTCAGACCCCGTAGAAAAGATCAAAGGATCTTCTTGAGATCCTTTTTTTCTGCGCGTAATCTGCTGC
TTGCAAACAAAAAAACCACCGCTACCAGCGGTGGTTTGTTTGCCGGATCAAGAGCTACCAACTCTTTTTC
CGAAGGTAACTGGCTTCAGCAGAGCGCAGATACCAAATACTGTTCTTCTAGTGTAGCCGTAGTTAGGCCA
CCACTTCAAGAACTCTGTAGCACCGCCTACATACCTCGCTCTGCTAATCCTGTTACCAGTGGCTGCTGCC
AGTGGCGATAAGTCGTGTCTTACCGGGTTGGACTCAAGACGATAGTTACCGGATAAGGCGCAGCGGTCGG
GCTGAACGGGGGGTTCGTGCACACAGCCCAGCTTGGAGCGAACGACCTACACCGAACTGAGATACCTACA
GCGTGAGCTATGAGAAAGCGCCACGCTTCCCGAAGGGAGAAAGGCGGACAGGTATCCGGTAAGCGGCAGG
GTCGGAACAGGAGAGCGCACGAGGGAGCTTCCAGGGGGAAACGCCTGGTATCTTTATAGTCCTGTCGGGT
TTCGCCACCTCTGACTTGAGCGTCGATTTTTGTGATGCTCGTCAGGGGGGCGGAGCCTATGGAAAAACGC
CAGCAACGCGGCCTTTTTACGGTTCCTGGCCTTTTGCTGGCCTTTTGCTCACATGTTCTTTCCTGCGTTA
TCCCCTGATTCTGTGGATAACCGTATTACCGCCATGCATTAGTTATTAATAGTAATCAATTACGGGGTCA
TTAGTTCATAGCCCATATATGGAGTTCCGCGTTACATAACTTACGGTAAATGGCCCGCCTGGCTGACCGC
CCAACGACCCCCGCCCATTGACGTCAATAATGACGTATGTTCCCATAGTAACGCCAATAGGGACTTTCCA
TTGACGTCAATGGGTGGAGTATTTACGGTAAACTGCCCACTTGGCAGTACATCAAGTGTATCATATGCCA
AGTACGCCCCCTATTGACGTCAATGACGGTAAATGGCCCGCCTGGCATTATGCCCAGTACATGACCTTAT
GGGACTTTCCTACTTGGCAGTACATCTACGTATTAGTCATCGCTATTACCATG
